Addgene plasmid #26227: pBPGAL4.2Uw-2
Depositing lab: Gerald Rubin. Depositing organization: HHMI, Janelia Research Campus. Publication: Refinement of tools for targeted gene expression in Drosophila. Pfeiffer BD, Ngo TT, Hibbard KL, Murphy C, Jenett A, Truman JW, Rubin GM. Genetics. 2010 Oct;186(2):735-55. doi: 10.1534/genetics.110.119917. Epub 2010 Aug 9. PubMed 20697123.
Backbone
  Vector backbone: pBPGUw
  Backbone size w/o insert (bp): 9223
  Vector type: Insect Expression
Growth in bacteria
  Bacterial resistance: Chloramphenicol and Ampicillin, 25 & 100 μg/mL
  Growth temperature: 37°C
  Growth strain: ccdB Survival
  Growth instructions: ccdB Survival 2T1 strain (Invitrogen), or equivalent, must be used to propagate plasmids carrying the ccdB gene.
  Copy number: High Copy
Gene/Insert
  Gene/Insert name: GAL4
  Species: S. cerevisiae (budding yeast)
  Insert size (bp): 2646
  Entrez Gene: GAL4 (a.k.a. YPL248C, GAL81)
  Cloning method: Restriction Enzyme; 5′ cloning site KpnI (not destroyed); 3′ cloning site HindIII (not destroyed)
  Sequencing primers: 5′ DSCP F: GAGCTCGCCCGGGGATC; 3′ GAL4 R: CGGCATCCTTGTTGACGTTAT
Terms and licenses: Academic/Nonprofit Terms; Industry Terms: Not Available to Industry
How to cite: pBPGAL4.2Uw-2 was a gift from Gerald Rubin (Addgene plasmid # 26227 ; http://n2t.net/addgene:26227 ; RRID:Addgene_26227)
