[The description below was written by a language model from this plasmid's Addgene catalogue record and pLannotate feature annotations shown in this document.]
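Description:
pBPGAL4.2Uw-2 is a Drosophila (insect expression) GAL4 driver vector built on the pBPGUw backbone, designed as a Gateway destination plasmid for testing candidate enhancer fragments in transgenic flies. It replicates in E. coli from a high-copy ColE1/pUC-type origin and carries an ampicillin resistance gene on the backbone. A second marker, chloramphenicol resistance, sits inside the Gateway cassette together with the ccdB toxin gene. Because ccdB is lethal to ordinary laboratory strains, the unrecombined plasmid has to be maintained in a ccdB-tolerant host.

The attR1–CmR–ccdB–attR2 cassette lies directly upstream of the S. cerevisiae GAL4 coding sequence, which was cloned between KpnI and HindIII. An LR recombination reaction replaces the cassette with a DNA fragment from an entry clone, placing that fragment where it can direct GAL4 transcription. Loss of ccdB provides counter-selection for recombinants. The feature table does not annotate a promoter between attR2 and GAL4. However, the name of the 5′ sequencing primer suggests a Drosophila synthetic core promoter (DSCP) occupies this interval. Downstream of GAL4 is an SV40-derived 3′ region containing the small t intron and the SV40 polyadenylation signal. The T antigen and NLS fragments annotated there are most likely incidental matches within this SV40 segment rather than expressed parts.

For transgenesis, the plasmid carries a φC31 attB site for integrase-mediated insertion into genomic attP landing sites. It also carries the mini-white eye colour marker for identifying transformants. The associated publication concerns refinement of tools for targeted gene expression in Drosophila, and the resulting lines would drive UAS-linked transgenes. The record does not say how this GAL4 version differs from the parental one.
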