Features (pLannotate 1.2.2; 21 found; start..end, strand, type, name):
     83..207     +  protein_bind   attR1: mutant version of attR; recombination site for the Gateway® LR reaction LR Clonase™
    232..262     +  promoter       lac UV5 promoter: E. coli lac promoter with an "up" mutation
    286..315     +  promoter       cat promoter (fragment): promoter of the E. coli cat gene encoding chloramphenicol acetyltransferase
    316..975     +  CDS            CmR: chloramphenicol acetyltransferase; cat; confers resistance to chloramphenicol
   1154..1312    +  CDS            ccdA (fragment): CCDA_ECO57 - Also known as H, letA. Experimental evidence at protein level: Swiss-Prot protein existence level 1. Antitoxin component of a type II toxin-antitoxin (TA) system which inhibits the post-segregational killing (PSK) of plasmid-free cells, also referred to as a plasmid addiction system. Binds to and blocks the activity of CcdB; will also remove bound CcdB protein from the CcdB-GyrA complex by forming a CcdA-CcdB complex, a process termed rejuvenation. Functions as a transcriptional corepressor for the ccdAB operon, repression also requires CcdB (By similarity). From Escherichia coli
   1317..1619    +  CDS            ccdB: CCDB_ECOLI - Also known as G, letB, letD. Experimental evidence at protein level: Swiss-Prot protein existence level 1. Toxic component of a type II toxin-antitoxin (TA) system, functioning in plasmid maintainence. Responsible for the post- segregational killing (PSK) of plasmid-free cells, also referred to as a plasmid addiction system. Half-life of over 2 hours. Cell killing by CcdB is accompanied by filamentation, defects in chromosome and plasmid segregation, defects in cell division, formation of anucleate cells, decreased DNA synthesis and plasmid loss. Interferes with the activity of DN
   1663..1787    -  protein_bind   attR2: mutant version of attR; recombination site for the Gateway® LR reaction LR Clonase™
   2012..4654    +  CDS            GAL4: GAL4_YEAST - Experimental evidence at protein level: Swiss-Prot protein existence level 1. This protein is a positive regulator for the gene expression of the galactose-induced genes such as GAL1, GAL2, GAL7, GAL10, and MEL1 which code for the enzymes used to convert galactose to glucose. It recognizes a 17 base pair sequence in (5'-CGGRNNRCYNYNCNCCG-3') the upstream activating sequence (UAS-G) of these genes. From Saccharomyces cerevisiae (strain ATCC 204508 / S288c) (Baker's yeast).
   4670..4744    +  CDS            small t antigen (fragment): SV40 (simian virus 40) small t antigen
   4746..4811    +  intron         small t intron: SV40 (simian virus 40) small t antigen intron
   4941..4961    +  CDS            SV40 NLS: nuclear localization signal of SV40 (simian virus 40) large T antigen
   4968..5102    +  CDS            LT_POVHA (fragment): Protein inferred from homology: Swiss-Prot protein existence level 3. Isoform large T antigen is a key early protein essential for both driving viral replication and inducing cellular transformation. Plays a role in viral genome replication by driving entry of quiescent cells into the cell cycle and by autoregulating the synthesis of viral early mRNA. Displays highly oncogenic activities by corrupting the host cellular checkpoint mechanisms that guard cell division and the transcription, replication, and repair of DNA. Participates in the modulation of cellular gene expression preceeding viral
   5127..5210    +  CDS            large T antigen (fragment): large T antigen from SV40 (simian virus 40)
   5233..5354    +  polyA_signal   SV40 poly(A) signal: SV40 polyadenylation signal
   5369..5388    -  misc_feature   MCS (fragment): pBluescript multiple cloning site
   5463..5618    -  CDS            YPB1_ECOLX (fragment): Protein predicted: Swiss-Prot protein existence level 4. From Escherichia coli.
   6391..9263    -  CDS            mini-white: Drosophila white gene eye color pigment; white; This is a modified version of the white gene lacking part of the first intron.
   9958..10027   -  protein_bind   attB: attB site for the φC31 integrase (Groth et al., 2000) phage φC31 integrase
  10114..10702   -  rep_origin     ori: high-copy-number ColE1/pMB1/pBR322/pUC origin of replication
  10873..11733   -  CDS            AmpR: β-lactamase; bla; confers resistance to ampicillin, carbenicillin, and related antibiotics
  11734..11838   -  promoter       AmpR promoter: bla
>Addgene plasmid #26227 | pBPGAL4.2Uw-2 | depositor full sequence | sequence record 12331 | Author sequence
TAAGAAACCATTATTATCATGACATTAACCTATAAAAATAGGCGTATCACGAGGCCCTTTCGTCTTCAAG
AATTCGTTTATCACAAGTTTGTACAAAAAAGCTGAACGAGAAACGTAAAATGATATAAATATCAATATAT
TAAATTAGATTTTGCATAAAAAACAGACTACATAATACTGTAAAACACAACATATCCAGTCACTATGGCG
GCCGCATTAGGCACCCCAGGCTTTACACTTTATGCTTCCGGCTCGTATAATGTGTGGATTTTGAGTTAGG
ATCCGTCGAGATTTTCAGGAGCTAAGGAAGCTAAAATGGAGAAAAAAATCACTGGATATACCACCGTTGA
TATATCCCAATGGCATCGTAAAGAACATTTTGAGGCATTTCAGTCAGTTGCTCAATGTACCTATAACCAG
ACCGTTCAGCTGGATATTACGGCCTTTTTAAAGACCGTAAAGAAAAATAAGCACAAGTTTTATCCGGCCT
TTATTCACATTCTTGCCCGCCTGATGAATGCTCATCCGGAATTCCGTATGGCAATGAAAGACGGTGAGCT
GGTGATATGGGATAGTGTTCACCCTTGTTACACCGTTTTCCATGAGCAAACTGAAACGTTTTCATCGCTC
TGGAGTGAATACCACGACGATTTCCGGCAGTTTCTACACATATATTCGCAAGATGTGGCGTGTTACGGTG
AAAACCTGGCCTATTTCCCTAAAGGGTTTATTGAGAATATGTTTTTCGTCTCAGCCAATCCCTGGGTGAG
TTTCACCAGTTTTGATTTAAACGTGGCCAATATGGACAACTTCTTCGCCCCCGTTTTCACCATGGGCAAA
TATTATACGCAAGGCGACAAGGTGCTGATGCCGCTGGCGATTCAGGTTCATCATGCCGTTTGTGATGGCT
TCCATGTCGGCAGAATGCTTAATGAATTACAACAGTACTGCGATGAGTGGCAGGGCGGGGCGTAAACGCG
TGGATCCGGCTTACTAAAAGCCAGATAACAGTATGCGTATTTGCGCGCTGATTTTTGCGGTATAAGAATA
TATACTGATATGTATACCCGAAGTATGTCAAAAAGAGGTATGCTATGAAGCAGCGTATTACAGTGACAGT
TGACAGCGACAGCTATCAGTTGCTCAAGGCATATATGATGTCAATATCTCCGGTCTGGTAAGCACAACCA
TGCAGAATGAAGCCCGTCGTCTGCGTGCCGAACGCTGGAAAGCGGAAAATCAGGAAGGGATGGCTGAGGT
CGCCCGGTTTATTGAAATGAACGGCTCTTTTGCTGACGAGAACAGGGGCTGGTGAAATGCAGTTTAAGGT
TTACACCTATAAAAGAGAGAGCCGTTATCGTCTGTTTGTGGATGTACAGAGTGATATTATTGACACGCCC
GGGCGACGGATGGTGATCCCCCTGGCCAGTGCACGTCTGCTGTCAGATAAAGTCTCCCGTGAACTTTACC
CGGTGGTGCATATCGGGGATGAAAGCTGGCGCATGATGACCACCGATATGGCCAGTGTGCCGGTCTCCGT
TATCGGGGAAGAAGTGGCTGATCTCAGCCACCGCGAAAATGACATCAAAAACGCCATTAACCTGATGTTC
TGGGGAATATAAATGTCAGGCTCCCTTATACACAGCCAGTCTGCAGGTCGACCATAGTGACTGGATATGT
TGTGTTTTACAGTATTATGTAGTCTGTTTTTTATGCAAAATCTAATTTAATATATTGATATTTATATCAT
TTTACGTTTCTCGTTCAGCTTTCTTGTACAAAGTGGTGATAAACGGCCGGCCGAGCTCGCCCGGGGATCG
AGCGCAGCGGTATAAAAGGGCGCGGGGTGGCTGAGAGCATCAGTTGTGAATGAATGTTCGAGCCGAGCAG
ACGTGCCGCTGCCTTCGTTAATATCCTTTGAATAAGCCAACTTTGAATCACAAGACGCATACCAAACGGT
ACCGCTAGCAGATCCGGGATCCCGCCAAGCTTGAAGCAAGCCTCAATCAAAATGAAGCTGCTGAGTAGTA
TTGAACAAGCGTGTGACATATGCCGACTTAAGAAGCTGAAGTGCAGCAAGGAAAAGCCGAAGTGCGCCAA
ATGTCTTAAGAACAATTGGGAGTGCCGGTACTCGCCAAAGACGAAGCGAAGCCCTTTGACACGCGCTCAT
TTGACTGAAGTGGAGAGTCGCCTGGAGCGCCTTGAGCAGTTGTTCCTCCTCATTTTTCCCCGTGAAGACC
TCGACATGATACTGAAGATGGATAGTCTCCAAGATATTAAGGCCCTGCTCACTGGCCTGTTTGTTCAGGA
TAACGTCAACAAGGATGCCGTGACGGACCGCCTTGCCTCGGTGGAGACAGATATGCCACTTACCTTGCGG
CAGCATCGCATCTCGGCTACCAGCAGTAGTGAAGAAAGTTCCAATAAGGGTCAACGGCAACTGACGGTAT
CGATCGACAGTGCGGCCCACCACGACAACAGCACCATTCCACTGGACTTCATGCCTCGTGACGCACTGCA
TGGATTTGACTGGAGCGAGGAGGATGATATGAGCGACGGACTCCCATTCCTGAAGACCGACCCCAATAAC
AATGGTTTCTTTGGCGACGGCAGCCTGCTGTGTATCCTGCGAAGTATTGGTTTTAAGCCGGAAAATTACA
CGAACAGTAATGTCAATCGTCTTCCCACAATGATCACCGACCGTTACACGCTGGCCAGTCGCAGTACTAC
AAGCCGCCTGCTGCAAAGCTATCTTAACAACTTCCACCCCTACTGCCCCATAGTGCATAGTCCTACTCTC
ATGATGCTTTACAACAATCAGATTGAGATAGCATCGAAGGACCAGTGGCAGATCCTCTTCAACTGCATTC
TCGCCATCGGCGCTTGGTGTATTGAAGGCGAGAGCACAGATATCGACGTGTTTTACTATCAAAACGCCAA
GTCGCACCTCACCTCGAAGGTCTTCGAAAGTGGAAGCATTATCCTCGTGACAGCCCTCCATCTGCTGAGT
CGTTATACCCAGTGGCGTCAGAAAACTAATACATCCTACAACTTTCATTCGTTCAGCATTCGGATGGCGA
TTAGCCTGGGACTTAATCGTGACCTCCCAAGTAGCTTCAGCGATTCGTCGATCCTGGAACAGCGCCGGAG
GATTTGGTGGAGTGTGTACAGCTGGGAGATCCAGCTGTCCCTCTTGTACGGACGCAGCATTCAGCTGAGT
CAGAACACGATTTCCTTCCCGTCCAGCGTGGACGACGTTCAACGGACAACTACGGGCCCGACCATCTACC
ACGGTATCATTGAGACGGCCCGCTTGCTTCAAGTGTTTACGAAGATTTATGAGCTGGATAAGACAGTGAC
CGCGGAGAAGAGTCCGATCTGCGCCAAGAAATGCCTGATGATCTGCAATGAGATAGAGGAGGTGAGCCGC
CAGGCACCCAAGTTCCTGCAGATGGACATAAGCACTACGGCGCTGACTAATCTCCTCAAAGAACACCCCT
GGCTGAGTTTCACCCGCTTCGAGCTGAAGTGGAAACAGCTGAGTCTGATTATATACGTTTTGCGGGACTT
TTTCACAAATTTTACGCAGAAGAAGTCGCAGCTTGAGCAAGATCAGAACGACCATCAGTCCTACGAGGTA
AAGAGGTGCAGCATAATGCTCTCCGACGCAGCCCAGCGCACCGTGATGTCGGTGTCGTCCTATATGGACA
ACCATAATGTGACCCCTTATTTCGCCTGGAATTGCTCCTACTATTTGTTCAACGCCGTGTTGGTCCCAAT
CAAGACTCTTCTGAGCAACTCCAAATCGAACGCCGAGAATAACGAGACAGCACAGCTCTTGCAGCAAATT
AACACCGTGTTGATGCTGTTGAAGAAACTCGCTACATTCAAGATTCAGACTTGCGAAAAGTACATCCAGG
TGTTGGAAGAGGTGTGCGCCCCATTCCTTCTTTCGCAATGCGCAATTCCCCTCCCGCACATAAGTTACAA
TAATTCCAACGGCTCCGCTATCAAGAATATCGTCGGCTCCGCTACAATCGCGCAGTATCCCACGCTGCCT
GAGGAAAATGTTAACAACATATCGGTGAAGTATGTAAGTCCAGGCAGCGTCGGCCCGAGCCCTGTGCCGC
TGAAAAGCGGAGCCTCCTTCAGCGATCTGGTCAAGCTGCTCAGCAACCGCCCACCATCCCGCAACTCCCC
TGTCACTATACCCCGATCGACCCCGTCGCATCGTAGCGTTACCCCATTCCTGGGACAACAGCAGCAACTG
CAGAGTCTGGTGCCACTTACGCCCTCGGCATTGTTTGGCGGAGCCAACTTCAACCAGAGTGGTAACATTG
CGGACAGCTCCTTGAGCTTCACGTTTACCAACAGCTCCAACGGTCCAAACTTGATCACGACTCAGACAAA
CTCCCAGGCATTGTCCCAGCCCATTGCCAGCTCGAATGTGCATGATAACTTTATGAATAATGAAATTACT
GCCTCCAAGATTGACGACGGCAACAACAGCAAGCCCCTTTCCCCAGGCTGGACTGACCAGACGGCCTACA
ATGCTTTCGGTATCACCACTGGCATGTTCAACACCACAACGATGGACGACGTATATAACTATCTTTTTGA
TGATGAGGATACTCCACCGAACCCAAAGAAGGAGTAGAAGCTTCCTAGGGATCTTTGTGAAGGAACCTTA
CTTCTGTGGTGTGACATAATTGGACAAACTACCTACAGAGATTTAAAGCTCTAAGGTAAATATAAAATTT
TTAAGTGTATAATGTGTTAAACTACTGATTCTAATTGTTTGTGTATTTTAGATTCCAACCTATGGAACTG
ATGAATGGGAGCAGTGGTGGAATGCCTTTAATGAGGAAAACCTGTTTTGCTCAGAAGAAATGCCATCTAG
TGATGATGAGGCTACTGCTGACTCTCAACATTCTACTCCTCCAAAAAAGAAGAGAAAGGTAGAAGACCCC
AAGGACTTTCCTTCAGAATTGCTAAGTTTTTTGAGTCATGCTGTGTTTAGTAATAGAACTCTTGCTTGCT
TTGCTATTTACACCACAAAGGAAAAAGCTGCACTGCTATACAAGAAAATTATGGAAAAATATTTGATGTA
TAGTGCCTTGACTAGAGATCATAATCAGCCATACCACATTTGTAGAGGTTTTACTTGCTTTAAAAAACCT
CCCACACCTCCCCCTGAACCTGAAACATAAAATGAATGCAATTGTTGTTGTTAACTTGTTTATTGCAGCT
TATAATGGTTACAAATAAAGCAATAGCATCACAAATTTCACAAATAAAGCATTTTTTTCACTGCATTCTA
GTTGTGGTTTGTCCAAACTCATCAATGTATCTTATCATGTCTACCGGTACTAGTTCTAGAGCGGCCGCTG
GCCACGGGTGCGCATGATCGTGCTCCTGTCGTTGAGGACCCGGCTAGGCTGGCGGGGTTGCCTTACTGGT
TAGCAGAATGAATCACCGATACGCGAGCGAACGTGAAGCGACTGCTGCTGCAAAACGTCTGCGACCTGAG
CAACAACATGAATGGTCTTCGGTTTCCGTGTTTCGTAAAGTCTGGAAACGCGGAAGTCAGCGCCCTGCAC
CATTATGTTCCGGAGGCGCGCCCTAGTTCCAGTGAAATCCAAGCATTTTCTAAATTAAATGTATTCTTAT
TATTATAGTTGTTATTTTTGATATATATAAACAACACTATTATGCCCACCATTTTTTTGAGATGCATCTA
CACAAGGAACAAACACTGGATGTCACTTTCAGTTCAAATTGTAACGCTAATCACTCCGAACAGGTCACAA
AAAATTACCTTAAAAAGTCATAATATTAAATTAGAATAAATATAGCTGTGAGGGAAATATATACAAATAT
ATTGGAGCAAATAAATTGTACATACAAATATTTATTACTAATTTCTATTGAGACGAAATGAACCACTCGG
AACCATTTGAGCGAACCGAATCGCGCGGAACTAACGACAGTCGCTCCAAGGTCGTCGAACAAAAGGTGAA
TGTGTTGCGGAGAGCGGGTGGGAGACAGCGAAAGAGCAACTACGAAACGTGGTGTGGTGGAGGTGAATTA
TGAAGAGGGCGCGCGATTTGAAAAGTATGTATATAAAAAATATATCCCGGTGTTTTATGTAGCGATAAAC
GAGTTTTTGATGTAAGGTATGCAGGTGTGTAAGTCTTTTGGTTAGAAGACAAATCCAAAGTCTACTTGTG
GGGATGTTCGAAGGGGAAATACTTGTATTCTATAGGTCATATCTTGTTTTTATTGGCACAAATATAATTA
CATTAGCTTTTTGAGGGGGCAATAAACAGTAAACACGATGGTAATAATGGTAAAAAAAAAAAACAAGCAG
TTATTTCGGATATATGTCGGCTACTCCTTGCGTCGGGCCCGAAGTCTTAGAGCCAGATATGCGAGCACCC
GGAAGCTCACGATGAGAATGGCCAGACCCACGTAGTCCAGCGGCAGATCGGCGGCGGAGAAGTTAAGCGT
CTCCAGGATGACCTTGCCCGAACTGGGGCACGTGGTGTTCGACGATGTGCAGCTAATTTCGCCCGGCTCC
ACGTCCGCCCATTGGTTAATCAGCAGACCCTCGTTGGCGTAACGGAACCATGAGAGGTACGACAACCATT
TGAGGTATACTGGCACCGAGCCCGAGTTCAAGAAGAAGCCGCCAAAGAGCAGGAATGGTATGATAACCGG
CGGACCCACAGACAGCGCCATCGAGGTCGAGGAGCTGGCGCAGGATATTAGATATCCGAAGGACGTTGAC
ACATTGGCCACCAGAGTGACCAGCGCCAGGCAGTTGAAGAAGTGCAGCACTCCGGCCCGCAGTCCGATCA
TCGGATAGGCAATCGCCGTGAAGACCAGTGGCACTGTGAGAAAAAGCGGCAATTCGGCAATCGTTTTGCC
CAGAAAGTATGTGTCACAGCGATAAAGTCGACTTCGGGCCTCCCTCATAAAAACTGGCAGCTCTGAGGTG
AACACCTAAATCGAATCGATTCATTAGAAAGTTAGTAAATTATTGAAATGCAAATGTATTCTAAACATGA
CTTACATTTATCGTGGCAAAGACGTTTTGAAAGGTCATGTTGGTCAGGAAGAGGAAGATGGCTCCGTTGA
TATTCATCACACCCACTTGCGTGAGTTGTTGGCCCAAAAAGATGAGGCCAATCAAGATGGCAACCATCTG
CAAATTAAAATGTTACTCGCATCTCATTAATATTCGCGAGTTAAATGAAATTTATTTATCTTCTGCAAAA
CTATAAACTATACATCTCATTGAAAAAAACTAAGAAGGGTGTGGAATCAGGCAATTCTATCTAAAATCTA
GCGAATTTGTTTCCAAGAATTGTAAGCGTTATATCATTTGTTTCCACTGGAACCACTCACCGTTGTCTGA
ATAAGTCGCACTTTTACGAGGAGTGGTTCCTTGAGCACCGACAGCCAGGATCGCCACAGGACCGCCCGGA
ACTGCATGAACCAGGTGGCCTTGTAGGTGTACCCATTCTCCGGCTGCTCCAGTGGCTTCTCCAGATTTTT
GGTGGCCAACAACTGCTCCATATCCCGGGCTACTTTGCTAATGGCAAAATTGTCGCATATCTTGGCGATC
CGATCACGGGACTCGATCTCCCGTCCGGGCACAACGGCCAACACCTGTACGTAAAAGTCCGCCGGATTGT
AGTTGGTAGGACACTGGGCACCCACGCTGGATAGGAGTTGAGATGTTATGTAATACTAGATACCCTTAAT
AAACACATCGAACTCACTAGGAAAAGAAGTCGACGGCTTCGCTGGGAGTGCCCAAGAAAGCTACCCTGCC
CTCGGCCATCAGAAGGATCTTGTCAAAGAGCTCAAACAGCTCGGAAGACGGCTGATGAATGGTCAGGATG
ACGGTCTTGCCCTTCTGCGACAGCTTCTTCAGCACCTGGACGACGCTGTGGGCGGTAAAGGAGTCCAGTC
CGGAGGTGGGCTCATCGCAGATCAGAAGCGGCGGATCGGTTAGAGCCTCGGAGGCGAATGCCAGACGCTT
CCTTTCTCCGCCGGACAGACCTTTCACCCTGCCGGGCACACCGATGATCGTGTGCTGACATTTGCTGAGC
GAAAGCTCCTGGATCACCTGATCCACGCGGGCCACTCGCTGCCGATAGGTCAGATGTCGTGGCATCCGCA
CCATGGCTTGGAAAATCAGGTGTTCCCTGGCCGTTAGGGAGCCGATAAAGAGGTCATCCTGCTGGACATA
GGCGCACCTGGCCTGCATCTCCTTGGCGTCCACAGGTTGGCCATTGAGCAGTCGCATCCCGGATGGCGAT
ACTTGGATGCCCTGCGGCGATCGAAAGGCAAGGGCATTCAGCAGGGTCGTCTTTCCGGCACCGGAACTGC
CCATCACGGCCAAAAGTTCGCCCGGATAGGCCACGCCGCAAACTGAGTTTCAAATTGGTAATTGGACCCT
TTATTAAGATTTCACACAGATCAGCCGACTGCGAATAGAAACTCACCGTTCTTGAGCAAATGTTTCCTGG
GCGCCGGTATGTGTCGCTCGTTGCAGAATAGTCCGCGTGTCCGGTTGACCAGCTGCCGCCATCCGGAGCC
CGGCTGATTGACCGCCCCAAAGATGTCCATATTGTGCCAGGCATAGGTGAGGTTCTCGGCTAGTTGGCCG
CTCCCTGAACCGGAGTCCTCCGGCGGACTGGGTGGCCGGAGCGTGCCGTAGTTTTTGGCCTGCCCGAAGC
CCTGGTTAATGCAGCTCTGCGAAGCCGCTCCGCTGTCACCCTGCAATGATAGGGGATCTCAAATATCAAC
TACTAGCGTTATGCTCATCTAACCCCGAACAAAAAGTACCCCGAAGTATCCTACGAAGTAGGTTTATACT
TTTATTTATTTTTTGTGCATCTAGGATCAGCTTAAAATATCTGGTTGTTATATTTTTTGTAAAAAAGAAT
ATAGTCGAAAATGAATGCCTTTAGATGTCTTGATCATGATATGATCTCAAAAATTGTCTTATATAGCGAG
AACAGCTACCAGAATAATCTGTTTCGTGTCACTATTTGTTTGTGCAATTGCGGTTTGGGATTTTTGTGGG
TCGCAGTTCTCACGCCGCATACAATTTGATGTTGCAATCGCAGTTCCTATAGATCAAGTGAACTTAAGAT
GTATGCACATGTACTACTCACATTGTTCAGATGCTCGGCAGATGGGTGTTTGCTGCCTCCGCGAATTAAT
AGCTCCTGATCCTCTTGGCCCATTGCCGGGATTTTTCACACTTTCCCCTGCTTACCCACCCAAAACCAAT
CACCACCCCAATCACTCAAAAAACAAACAAAAATAAGAAGCGAGAGGAGTTTTGGCACAGCACTTTGTGT
TTAATTGATGGCGTAAACCGCTTGGAGCTTCGTCACGAAACCGCTGACAAAATGCAACTGAAGGCGGACA
TTGACGCTACGTAACGCTACAAACGGTGGCGAAAGAGATAGCGGACGCAGCGGCGAAAGAGACGGCGATA
TTTCTGTGGACAGAGAAGGAGGCAAACAGCGCTGACTTTGAGTGGAATGTCATTTTGAGTGAGAGGTAAT
CGAAAGAACCTGGTACATCAAATACCCTTGGATCGAAGTAAATTTAAAACTGATCAGATAAGTTCAATGA
TATCCAGTGCAGTAAAAAAAAAAAATGTTTTTTTTATCTACTTTCCGCAAAAATGGGTTTTATTAACTTA
CATACATACTAGGCGCGCCCATATGTTCGGCTTGTCGACATGCCCGCCGTGACCGTCGAGAACCCGCTGA
CGCTGCCCCGCGTATCCGCACCCGCCGACGCCGTCGCACGTCCCGTGCTCACCGTGACCACCGCGCCCAG
CGGTTTCGAGGGCGAGGGCTTCCCGGTGCGCCGCGCGTTCGCCGGGATCAACTACCGCCACCTCGACCCG
TTCATCATGATGGACCAGATGGGTGAGGTGGAGTACGCGCCCGGGGAGCCCAAGGGCACGCCCTGGCACC
CGCACCGCGGCTTCGAGACCGTGACCTACATCGTCGACGGTAACATGTGAGCAAAAGGCCAGCAAAAGGC
CAGGAACCGTAAAAAGGCCGCGTTGCTGGCGTTTTTCCATAGGCTCCGCCCCCCTGACGAGCATCACAAA
AATCGACGCTCAAGTCAGAGGTGGCGAAACCCGACAGGACTATAAAGATACCAGGCGTTTCCCCCTGGAA
GCTCCCTCGTGCGCTCTCCTGTTCCGACCCTGCCGCTTACCGGATACCTGTCCGCCTTTCTCCCTTCGGG
AAGCGTGGCGCTTTCTCATAGCTCACGCTGTAGGTATCTCAGTTCGGTGTAGGTCGTTCGCTCCAAGCTG
GGCTGTGTGCACGAACCCCCCGTTCAGCCCGACCGCTGCGCCTTATCCGGTAACTATCGTCTTGAGTCCA
ACCCGGTAAGACACGACTTATCGCCACTGGCAGCAGCCACTGGTAACAGGATTAGCAGAGCGAGGTATGT
AGGCGGTGCTACAGAGTTCTTGAAGTGGTGGCCTAACTACGGCTACACTAGAAGAACAGTATTTGGTATC
TGCGCTCTGCTGAAGCCAGTTACCTTCGGAAAAAGAGTTGGTAGCTCTTGATCCGGCAAACAAACCACCG
CTGGTAGCGGTGGTTTTTTTGTTTGCAAGCAGCAGATTACGCGCAGAAAAAAAGGATCTCAAGAAGATCC
TTTGATCTTTTCTACGGGGTCTGACGCTCAGTGGAACGAAAACTCACGTTAAGGGATTTTGGTCATGAGA
TTATCAAAAAGGATCTTCACCTAGATCCTTTTAAATTAAAAATGAAGTTTTAAATCAATCTAAAGTATAT
ATGAGTAAACTTGGTCTGACAGTTACCAATGCTTAATCAGTGAGGCACCTATCTCAGCGATCTGTCTATT
TCGTTCATCCATAGTTGCCTGACTCCCCGTCGTGTAGATAACTACGATACGGGAGGGCTTACCATCTGGC
CCCAGTGCTGCAATGATACCGCGAGACCCACGCTCACCGGCTCCAGATTTATCAGCAATAAACCAGCCAG
CCGGAAGGGCCGAGCGCAGAAGTGGTCCTGCAACTTTATCCGCCTCCATCCAGTCTATTAATTGTTGCCG
GGAAGCTAGAGTAAGTAGTTCGCCAGTTAATAGTTTGCGCAACGTTGTTGCCATTGCTACAGGCATCGTG
GTGTCACGCTCGTCGTTTGGTATGGCTTCATTCAGCTCCGGTTCCCAACGATCAAGGCGAGTTACATGAT
CCCCCATGTTGTGCAAAAAAGCGGTTAGCTCCTTCGGTCCTCCGATCGTTGTCAGAAGTAAGTTGGCCGC
AGTGTTATCACTCATGGTTATGGCAGCACTGCATAATTCTCTTACTGTCATGCCATCCGTAAGATGCTTT
TCTGTGACTGGTGAGTACTCAACCAAGTCATTCTGAGAATAGTGTATGCGGCGACCGAGTTGCTCTTGCC
CGGCGTCAATACGGGATAATACCGCGCCACATAGCAGAACTTTAAAAGTGCTCATCATTGGAAAACGTTC
TTCGGGGCGAAAACTCTCAAGGATCTTACCGCTGTTGAGATCCAGTTCGATGTAACCCACTCGTGCACCC
AACTGATCTTCAGCATCTTTTACTTTCACCAGCGTTTCTGGGTGAGCAAAAACAGGAAGGCAAAATGCCG
CAAAAAAGGGAATAAGGGCGACACGGAAATGTTGAATACTCATACTCTTCCTTTTTCAATATTATTGAAG
CATTTATCAGGGTTATTGTCTCATGAGCGGATACATATTTGAATGTATTTAGAAAAATAAACAAATAGGG
GTTCCGCGCACATTTCCCCGAAAAGTGCCACCTGACGTC
