>Addgene plasmid #26227 | pBPGAL4.2Uw-2 | addgene partial sequence | sequence record 32346 | 26227 with ccdb-Fwd
TGGCTGATCTCAGCCACCGCGAAAATGACATCAAAAACGCCATTAACCTGATGTTCTGGGGAATATAAAT
GTCAGGCTCCCTTATACACAGCCAGTCTGCAGGTCGACCATAGTGACTGGATATGTTGTGTTTTACAGTA
TTATGTAGTCTGTTTTTTATGCAAAATCTAATTTAATATATTGATATTTATATCATTTTACGTTTCTCGT
TCAGCTTTCTTGTACAAAGTGGTGATAAACGGCCGGCCGAGCTCGCCCGGGGATCGAGCGCAGCGGTATA
AAAGGGCGCGGGGTGGCTGAGAGCATCAGTTGTGAATGAATGTTCGAGCCGAGCAGACGTGCCGCTGCCT
TCGTTAATATCCTTTGAATAAGCCAACTTTGAATCACAAGACGCATACCAAACGGTACCGCTAGCAGATC
CGGGATCCCGCCAAGCTTGAAGCAAGCCTCAATCAAAATGAAGCTGCTGAGTAGTATTGAACAAGCGTGT
GACATATGCCGACTTAAGAAGCTGAAGTGCAGCAAGGAAAAGCCGAAGTGCGCCAAATGTCTTAAGAACA
ATTGGGAGTGCCGGTACTCGCCAAAGACGAAGCGAAGCCCTTTGACACGCGCTCATTTGACTGAAGTGGA
GAGTCGCCTGGAGCGCCTTGAGCAGTTGTTCCTCCTCATTTTTCCCCGTGAAGACCTCGACATGATACTG
AAGATGGATAGTCTCCAAGATATTAAGGCCCTGCTCACTGGCCTGTTTGTTCAGGATAACGTCAACAAGG
ATGCCGTGACGGACCGCCTTGCCTCGGTGGAGACAGATATGCCACTTACCTTGCGGCAGCATCGCATCTC
GGCTACCAGCAGTAGTGAAGAAAGTTCCAAT
